Addgene plasmid #99114: pAAV-TRE-mRuby2
Purpose: An AAV genome with tet-inducible expression of the fluorescent protein mRuby2
Depositing lab: Viviana Gradinaru. Depositing organization: California Institute of Technology. Publication: Engineered AAVs for efficient noninvasive gene delivery to the central and peripheral nervous systems. Chan KY, Jang MJ, Yoo BB, Greenbaum A, Ravi N, Wu WL, Sanchez-Guardado L, Lois C, Mazmanian SK, Deverman BE, Gradinaru V. Nat Neurosci. 2017 Aug;20(8):1172-1179. doi: 10.1038/nn.4593. Epub 2017 Jun 26. PubMed 28671695.
Backbone
  Vector backbone: pAAV
  Vector type: Mammalian Expression, AAV
Growth in bacteria
  Bacterial resistance: Ampicillin, 100 μg/mL
  Growth temperature: 37°C
  Growth strain: NEB Stable
  Copy number: High Copy
Gene/Insert
  Gene/Insert name: mRuby2
  Insert size (bp): 2594
  Promoter: TRE
  Cloning method: Restriction Enzyme; 5′ cloning site KpnI (not destroyed); 3′ cloning site EcoRI/HindIII (not destroyed)
Terms and licenses: Academic/Nonprofit Terms; Industry Terms: Not Available to Industry
How to cite: pAAV-TRE-mRuby2 was a gift from Viviana Gradinaru (Addgene plasmid # 99114 ; http://n2t.net/addgene:99114 ; RRID:Addgene_99114)
