[The description below was written by a language model from this plasmid's Addgene catalogue record and pLannotate feature annotations shown in this document.]
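Description:
pAAV-TRE-mRuby2 is a recombinant AAV genome plasmid (pAAV backbone, about 5.2 kb) designed for mammalian expression of the red fluorescent protein mRuby2 under tetracycline-system control. It is propagated in E. coli as a high-copy plasmid through a ColE1/pUC-type origin and selected with ampicillin via the bla gene. An f1 phage origin is also present in the backbone. The record lists a recombination-deficient growth strain, a common choice for maintaining repeat-rich ITR-containing plasmids.

The payload lies between AAV2 inverted terminal repeats, which provide the cis signals for replication and packaging of the intervening DNA into AAV capsids. The downstream ITR is annotated in full, whereas the upstream one is detected only as short fragments, which may reflect the difficulty of sequencing or annotating these structured repeats. The promoter is a tet-responsive element, annotated as a series of repeated tet operator matches followed by a minimal promoter segment. Such a promoter has little activity on its own and is switched on when a tetracycline-controlled transactivator (tTA or rtTA) binds it, so expression depends on a transactivator supplied separately, for example from a co-delivered vector, and on doxycycline status. The mRuby2 coding sequence follows, then a WPRE to enhance transcript stability and expression, and a human growth hormone polyadenylation signal.

The construct is intended for producing AAV that gives inducible, transactivator-dependent red fluorescent labelling of transduced cells. The associated work concerns engineered AAV capsids for noninvasive gene delivery to the central and peripheral nervous systems.
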