Features (pLannotate 1.2.2; 23 found; start..end, strand, type, name):
     12..39      +  repeat_region  AAV2 ITR (fragment): inverted terminal repeat of adeno-associated virus serotype 2 inverted
     68..95      +  repeat_region  AAV2 ITR (fragment): inverted terminal repeat of adeno-associated virus serotype 2 inverted
    164..184     +  promoter       tight TRE promoter (fragment): Tet-responsive promoter PTight, consisting of seven tet operator sequences followed by the minimal CMV promoter
    201..221     +  promoter       tight TRE promoter (fragment): Tet-responsive promoter PTight, consisting of seven tet operator sequences followed by the minimal CMV promoter
    238..258     +  promoter       tight TRE promoter (fragment): Tet-responsive promoter PTight, consisting of seven tet operator sequences followed by the minimal CMV promoter
    275..295     +  promoter       tight TRE promoter (fragment): Tet-responsive promoter PTight, consisting of seven tet operator sequences followed by the minimal CMV promoter
    312..332     +  promoter       tight TRE promoter (fragment): Tet-responsive promoter PTight, consisting of seven tet operator sequences followed by the minimal CMV promoter
    349..369     +  promoter       tight TRE promoter (fragment): Tet-responsive promoter PTight, consisting of seven tet operator sequences followed by the minimal CMV promoter
    386..406     +  promoter       tight TRE promoter (fragment): Tet-responsive promoter PTight, consisting of seven tet operator sequences followed by the minimal CMV promoter
    423..443     +  promoter       tight TRE promoter (fragment): Tet-responsive promoter PTight, consisting of seven tet operator sequences followed by the minimal CMV promoter
    451..496     +  promoter       TRE3GV promoter (fragment): 3rd-generation Tet-responsive promoter that can be activated by binding of Tet-On® 3G, optimized for retroviral and lentiviral vectors
    569..1279    +  CDS            mRuby2: mRuby2 is a basic (constitutively fluorescent) red fluorescent protein published in 2012, derived from Entacmaea quadricolor. It has moderate acid sensitivity.
   1283..1307    +  misc_feature   MCS (fragment): pBluescript multiple cloning site
   1307..1895    +  misc_feature   WPRE: woodchuck hepatitis virus posttranscriptional regulatory element
   1927..2403    +  polyA_signal   hGH poly(A) signal: human growth hormone polyadenylation signal
   2443..2583    +  repeat_region  AAV2 ITR: inverted terminal repeat of adeno-associated virus serotype 2 inverted
   2588..2639    -  misc_feature   bom (fragment): basis of mobility region from pBR322
   2658..3113    +  rep_origin     f1 ori (sequence partly withheld): f1 bacteriophage origin of replication; arrow indicates direction of (+) strand synthesis
   3114..3163    -  misc_feature   bom (fragment): basis of mobility region from pBR322
   3265..3300    -  CDS            rop (fragment): Rop protein, which maintains plasmids at low copy number; rop
   3395..3499    +  promoter       AmpR promoter: bla
   3500..4360    +  CDS            AmpR: β-lactamase; bla; confers resistance to ampicillin, carbenicillin, and related antibiotics
   4531..5119    +  rep_origin     ori: high-copy-number ColE1/pMB1/pBR322/pUC origin of replication
>Addgene plasmid #99114 | pAAV-TRE-mRuby2 | addgene full sequence | sequence record 190880 | Addgene NGS Result
CCTGCAGGCAGCTGCGCGCTCGCTCGCTCACTGAGGCCGCCCGGGCGTCGGGCGACCTTTGGTCGCCCGG
CCTCAGTGAGCGAGCGAGCGCGCAGAGAGGGAGTGGCCAACTCCATCACTAGGGGTTCCTGCGGCCGCAC
GCGTATCAAGTGCCACCTGACGTCTCCCTATCAGTGATAGAGAAGTCGACACGTCTCGAGCTCCCTATCA
GTGATAGAGAAGGTACGTCTAGAACGTCTCCCTATCAGTGATAGAGAAGTCGACACGTCTCGAGCTCCCT
ATCAGTGATAGAGAAGGTACGTCTAGAACGTCTCCCTATCAGTGATAGAGAAGTCGACACGTCTCGAGCT
CCCTATCAGTGATAGAGAAGGTACGTCTAGAACGTCTCCCTATCAGTGATAGAGAAGTCGACACGTCTCG
AGCTCCCTATCAGTGATAGAGAAGCTACCCCCTATATAAGCAGAGCTCGTTTAGTGAACCGTCAGATCGC
CTGGAGACGCCATCCACGCTGTTTTGACCTCCATAGAAGACACCGGGACCGATCCAGCCTGGATCCGGTA
CCGCCACCATGGTGAGCAAGGGAGAGGAACTCATCAAGGAGAACATGCGCATGAAGGTAGTCATGGAAGG
GTCTGTGAATGGGCATCAGTTCAAGTGCACAGGGGAAGGTGAAGGGAATCCCTACATGGGTACTCAGACC
ATGAGGATCAAGGTTATTGAAGGTGGCCCTCTCCCGTTTGCCTTCGACATTCTTGCCACTAGCTTCATGT
ATGGCAGTCGGACCTTCATCAAGTACCCCAAAGGCATTCCAGACTTCTTCAAACAGTCCTTTCCAGAGGG
CTTCACATGGGAAAGGGTGACCCGTTACGAGGATGGTGGTGTGGTCACAGTCATGCAGGACACTAGTCTG
GAGGACGGATGTCTGGTCTATCACGTGCAAGTGAGAGGGGTGAACTTTCCCTCCAATGGGCCTGTGATGC
AGAAGAAAACCAAAGGGTGGGAGCCAAACACAGAGATGATGTATCCTGCAGATGGAGGACTGAGAGGCTA
TACGCACATGGCTCTGAAGGTTGACGGAGGAGGCCACTTGTCATGCTCATTTGTGACCACGTACAGGAGC
AAGAAAACTGTCGGCAACATCAAAATGCCTGGCATACATGCGGTTGATCACCGCTTGGAACGACTGGAGG
AGTCTGACAACGAGATGTTTGTGGTACAACGGGAACATGCAGTTGCCAAGTTTGCTGGCCTTGGCGGAGG
AATGGATGAGCTGTACAAATGAGAATTCGATATCAAGCTTATCGATAATCAACCTCTGGATTACAAAATT
TGTGAAAGATTGACTGGTATTCTTAACTATGTTGCTCCTTTTACGCTATGTGGATACGCTGCTTTAATGC
CTTTGTATCATGCTATTGCTTCCCGTATGGCTTTCATTTTCTCCTCCTTGTATAAATCCTGGTTGCTGTC
TCTTTATGAGGAGTTGTGGCCCGTTGTCAGGCAACGTGGCGTGGTGTGCACTGTGTTTGCTGACGCAACC
CCCACTGGTTGGGGCATTGCCACCACCTGTCAGCTCCTTTCCGGGACTTTCGCTTTCCCCCTCCCTATTG
CCACGGCGGAACTCATCGCCGCCTGCCTTGCCCGCTGCTGGACAGGGGCTCGGCTGTTGGGCACTGACAA
TTCCGTGGTGTTGTCGGGGAAATCATCGTCCTTTCCTTGGCTGCTCGCCTATGTTGCCACCTGGATTCTG
CGCGGGACGTCCTTCTGCTACGTCCCTTCGGCCCTCAATCCAGCGGACCTTCCTTCCCGCGGCCTGCTGC
CGGCTCTGCGGCCTCTTCCGCGTCTTCGCCTTCGCCCTCAGACGAGTCGGATCTCCCTTTGGGCCGCCTC
CCCGCATCGATACCGAGCGCTGCTCGAGAGATCTACGGGTGGCATCCCTGTGACCCCTCCCCAGTGCCTC
TCCTGGCCCTGGAAGTTGCCACTCCAGTGCCCACCAGCCTTGTCCTAATAAAATTAAGTTGCATCATTTT
GTCTGACTAGGTGTCCTTCTATAATATTATGGGGTGGAGGGGGGTGGTATGGAGCAAGGGGCAAGTTGGG
AAGACAACCTGTAGGGCCTGCGGGGTCTATTGGGAACCAAGCTGGAGTGCAGTGGCACAATCTTGGCTCA
CTGCAATCTCCGCCTCCTGGGTTCAAGCGATTCTCCTGCCTCAGCCTCCCGAGTTGTTGGGATTCCAGGC
ATGCATGACCAGGCTCAGCTAATTTTTGTTTTTTTGGTAGAGACGGGGTTTCACCATATTGGCCAGGCTG
GTCTCCAACTCCTAATCTCAGGTGATCTACCCACCTTGGCCTCCCAAATTGCTGGGATTACAGGCGTGAA
CCACTGCTCCCTTCCCTGTCCTTCTGATTTTGTAGGTAACCACGTGCGGACCGAGCGGCCGCAGGAACCC
CTAGTGATGGAGTTGGCCACTCCCTCTCTGCGCGCTCGCTCGCTCACTGAGGCCGGGCGACCAAAGGTCG
CCCGACGCCCGGGCTTTGCCCGGGCGGCCTCAGTGAGCGAGCGAGCGCGCAGCTGCCTGCAGGGGCGCCT
GATGCGGTATTTTCTCCTTACGCATCTGTGCGGTATTTCACACCGCATA
[95 nt withheld, positions 2640-2734]
T
[46 nt withheld, positions 2736-2781]
C
[141 nt withheld, positions 2783-2923]
CCTTTGACGTTGGAGTCCACGTTCTTT
[37 nt withheld, positions 2951-2987]
ACTCTATCTCGGGCTATTCTTTTGATTTATAAGGGATTTTGCCGATTTCGGTCTATTGGTTAAAAAATGA
GCTGATTTAACAAAAATTTAACGCGAATTTTAACAAAATATTAACGTTTACAATTTTATGGTGCACTCTC
AGTACAATCTGCTCTGATGCCGCATAGTTAAGCCAGCCCCGACACCCGCCAACACCCGCTGACGCGCCCT
GACGGGCTTGTCTGCTCCCGGCATCCGCTTACAGACAAGCTGTGACCGTCTCCGGGAGCTGCATGTGTCA
GAGGTTTTCACCGTCATCACCGAAACGCGCGAGACGAAAGGGCCTCGTGATACGCCTATTTTTATAGGTT
AATGTCATGATAATAATGGTTTCTTAGACGTCAGGTGGCACTTTTCGGGGAAATGTGCGCGGAACCCCTA
TTTGTTTATTTTTCTAAATACATTCAAATATGTATCCGCTCATGAGACAATAACCCTGATAAATGCTTCA
ATAATATTGAAAAAGGAAGAGTATGAGTATTCAACATTTCCGTGTCGCCCTTATTCCCTTTTTTGCGGCA
TTTTGCCTTCCTGTTTTTGCTCACCCAGAAACGCTGGTGAAAGTAAAAGATGCTGAAGATCAGTTGGGTG
CACGAGTGGGTTACATCGAACTGGATCTCAACAGCGGTAAGATCCTTGAGAGTTTTCGCCCCGAAGAACG
TTTTCCAATGATGAGCACTTTTAAAGTTCTGCTATGTGGCGCGGTATTATCCCGTATTGACGCCGGGCAA
GAGCAACTCGGTCGCCGCATACACTATTCTCAGAATGACTTGGTTGAGTACTCACCAGTCACAGAAAAGC
ATCTTACGGATGGCATGACAGTAAGAGAATTATGCAGTGCTGCCATAACCATGAGTGATAACACTGCGGC
CAACTTACTTCTGACAACGATCGGAGGACCGAAGGAGCTAACCGCTTTTTTGCACAACATGGGGGATCAT
GTAACTCGCCTTGATCGTTGGGAACCGGAGCTGAATGAAGCCATACCAAACGACGAGCGTGACACCACGA
TGCCTGTAGCAATGGCAACAACGTTGCGCAAACTATTAACTGGCGAACTACTTACTCTAGCTTCCCGGCA
ACAATTAATAGACTGGATGGAGGCGGATAAAGTTGCAGGACCACTTCTGCGCTCGGCCCTTCCGGCTGGC
TGGTTTATTGCTGATAAATCTGGAGCCGGTGAGCGTGGGTCTCGCGGTATCATTGCAGCACTGGGGCCAG
ATGGTAAGCCCTCCCGTATCGTAGTTATCTACACGACGGGGAGTCAGGCAACTATGGATGAACGAAATAG
ACAGATCGCTGAGATAGGTGCCTCACTGATTAAGCATTGGTAACTGTCAGACCAAGTTTACTCATATATA
CTTTAGATTGATTTAAAACTTCATTTTTAATTTAAAAGGATCTAGGTGAAGATCCTTTTTGATAATCTCA
TGACCAAAATCCCTTAACGTGAGTTTTCGTTCCACTGAGCGTCAGACCCCGTAGAAAAGATCAAAGGATC
TTCTTGAGATCCTTTTTTTCTGCGCGTAATCTGCTGCTTGCAAACAAAAAAACCACCGCTACCAGCGGTG
GTTTGTTTGCCGGATCAAGAGCTACCAACTCTTTTTCCGAAGGTAACTGGCTTCAGCAGAGCGCAGATAC
CAAATACTGTTCTTCTAGTGTAGCCGTAGTTAGGCCACCACTTCAAGAACTCTGTAGCACCGCCTACATA
CCTCGCTCTGCTAATCCTGTTACCAGTGGCTGCTGCCAGTGGCGATAAGTCGTGTCTTACCGGGTTGGAC
TCAAGACGATAGTTACCGGATAAGGCGCAGCGGTCGGGCTGAACGGGGGGTTCGTGCACACAGCCCAGCT
TGGAGCGAACGACCTACACCGAACTGAGATACCTACAGCGTGAGCTATGAGAAAGCGCCACGCTTCCCGA
AGGGAGAAAGGCGGACAGGTATCCGGTAAGCGGCAGGGTCGGAACAGGAGAGCGCACGAGGGAGCTTCCA
GGGGGAAACGCCTGGTATCTTTATAGTCCTGTCGGGTTTCGCCACCTCTGACTTGAGCGTCGATTTTTGT
GATGCTCGTCAGGGGGGCGGAGCCTATGGAAAAACGCCAGCAACGCGGCCTTTTTACGGTTCCTGGCCTT
TTGCTGGCCTTTTGCTCACATGT
